>Addgene plasmid #219441 | pCIG2-IRES-Lamp1-mNeon Green | addgene full sequence | sequence record 435465 | Addgene NGS Result
CAAAAGGCCAGGAACCGTAAAAAGGCCGCGTTGCTGGCGTTTTTCCATAGGCTCCGCCCCCCTGACGAGC
ATCACAAAAATCGACGCTCAAGTCAGAGGTGGCGAAACCCGACAGGACTATAAAGATACCAGGCGTTTCC
CCCTGGAAGCTCCCTCGTGCGCTCTCCTGTTCCGACCCTGCCGCTTACCGGATACCTGTCCGCCTTTCTC
CCTTCGGGAAGCGTGGCGCTTTCTCATAGCTCACGCTGTAGGTATCTCAGTTCGGTGTAGGTCGTTCGCT
CCAAGCTGGGCTGTGTGCACGAACCCCCCGTTCAGCCCGACCGCTGCGCCTTATCCGGTAACTATCGTCT
TGAGTCCAACCCGGTAAGACACGACTTATCGCCACTGGCAGCAGCCACTGGTAACAGGATTAGCAGAGCG
AGGTATGTAGGCGGTGCTACAGAGTTCTTGAAGTGGTGGCCTAACTACGGCTACACTAGAAGAACAGTAT
TTGGTATCTGCGCTCTGCTGAAGCCAGTTACCTTCGGAAAAAGAGTTGGTAGCTCTTGATCCGGCAAACA
AACCACCGCTGGTAGCGGTGGTTTTTTTGTTTGCAAGCAGCAGATTACGCGCAGAAAAAAAGGATCTCAA
GAAGATCCTTTGATCTTTTCTACGGGGTCTGACGCTCAGTGGAACGAAAACTCACGTTAAGGGATTTTGG
TCATGAGATTATCAAAAAGGATCTTCACCTAGATCCTTTTAAATTAAAAATGAAGTTTTAAATCAATCTA
AAGTATATATGAGTAAACTTGGTCTGACAGTTACCAATGCTTAATCAGTGAGGCACCTATCTCAGCGATC
TGTCTATTTCGTTCATCCATAGTTGCCTGACTCCCCGTCGTGTAGATAACTACGATACGGGAGGGCTTAC
CATCTGGCCCCAGTGCTGCAATGATACCGCGAGACCCACGCTCACCGGCTCCAGATTTATCAGCAATAAA
CCAGCCAGCCGGAAGGGCCGAGCGCAGAAGTGGTCCTGCAACTTTATCCGCCTCCATCCAGTCTATTAAT
TGTTGCCGGGAAGCTAGAGTAAGTAGTTCGCCAGTTAATAGTTTGCGCAACGTTGTTGCCATTGCTACAG
GCATCGTGGTGTCACGCTCGTCGTTTGGTATGGCTTCATTCAGCTCCGGTTCCCAACGATCAAGGCGAGT
TACATGATCCCCCATGTTGTGCAAAAAAGCGGTTAGCTCCTTCGGTCCTCCGATCGTTGTCAGAAGTAAG
TTGGCCGCAGTGTTATCACTCATGGTTATGGCAGCACTGCATAATTCTCTTACTGTCATGCCATCCGTAA
GATGCTTTTCTGTGACTGGTGAGTACTCAACCAAGTCATTCTGAGAATAGTGTATGCGGCGACCGAGTTG
CTCTTGCCCGGCGTCAATACGGGATAATACCGCGCCACATAGCAGAACTTTAAAAGTGCTCATCATTGGA
AAACGTTCTTCGGGGCGAAAACTCTCAAGGATCTTACCGCTGTTGAGATCCAGTTCGATGTAACCCACTC
GTGCACCCAACTGATCTTCAGCATCTTTTACTTTCACCAGCGTTTCTGGGTGAGCAAAAACAGGAAGGCA
AAATGCCGCAAAAAAGGGAATAAGGGCGACACGGAAATGTTGAATACTCATACTCTTCCTTTTTCAATAT
TATTGAAGCATTTATCAGGGTTATTGTCTCATGAGCGGATACATATTTGAATGTATTTAGAAAAATAAAC
AAATAGGGGTTCCGCGCACATTTCCCCGAAAAGTGCCACCTGGGTCGACATTGATTATTGACTAGTTATT
AATAGTAATCAATTACGGGGTCATTAGTTCATAGCCCATATATGGAGTTCCGCGTTACATAACTTACGGT
AAATGGCCCGCCTGGCTGACCGCCCAACGACCCCCGCCCATTGACGTCAATAATGACGTATGTTCCCATA
GTAACGCCAATAGGGACTTTCCATTGACGTCAATGGGTGGAGTATTTACGGTAAACTGCCCACTTGGCAG
TACATCAAGTGTATCATATGCCAAGTACGCCCCCTATTGACGTCAATGACGGTAAATGGCCCGCCTGGCA
TTATGCCCAGTACATGACCTTATGGGACTTTCCTACTTGGCAGTACATCTACGTATTAGTCATCGCTATT
ACCATGGTCGAGGTGAGCCCCACGTTCTGCTTCACTCTCCCCATCTCCCCCCCCTCCCCACCCCCAATTT
TGTATTTATTTATTTTTTAATTATTTTGTGCAGCGGGGGGGGCGGGGGGGGGGGGGGGCGCGCGCCAGGC
GGGGCGGGGCGGGGCGAGGGGCGGGGCGGGGCGAGGCGGAGAGGTGCGGCGGCAGCCAATCAGAGCGGCG
CGCTCCGAAAGTTTCCTTTTATGGCGAGGCGGCGGCGGCGGCGGCCCTATAAAAAGCGAAGCGCGCGGCG
GGCGGGAGTCGCTGCGCGCTGCCTTCGCCCCGTGCCCCGCTCCGCCGCCGCCTCGCGCCGCCCGCCCCGG
CTCTGACTGACCGCGTTACTCCCACAGGTGAGCGGGCGGGACGGCCCTTCTCCTCCGGGCTGTAATTAGC
GCTTGGTTTAATGACGGCTTGTTTCTTTTCTGTGGCTGCGTGAAAGCCTTGAGGGGCTCCGGGAGGGCCC
TTTGTGCGGGGGGAGCGGCTCGGGGGGTGCGTGCGTGTGTGTGTGCGTGGGGAGCGCCGCGTGCGGCTCC
GCGCTGCCCGGCGGCTGTGAGCGCTGCGGGCGCGGCGCGGGGCTTTGTGCGCTCCGCAGTGTGCGCGAGG
GGAGCGCGGCCGGGGGCGGTGCCCCGCGGTGCGGGGGGGGCTGCGAGGGGAACAAAGGCTGCGTGCGGGG
TGTGTGCGTGGGGGGGTGAGCAGGGGGTGTGGGCGCGTCGGTCGGGCTGCAACCCCCCCTGCACCCCCCT
CCCCGAGTTGCTGAGCACGGCCCGGCTTCGGGTGCGGGGCTCCGTACGGGGCGTGGCGCGGGGCTCGCCG
TGCCGGGCGGGGGGTGGCGGCAGGTGGGGGTGCCGGGCGGGGCGGGGCCGCCTCGGGCCGGGGAGGGCTC
GGGGGAGGGGCGCGGCGGCCCCCGGAGCGCCGGCGGCTGTCGAGGCGCGGCGAGCCGCAGCCATTGCCTT
TTATGGTAATCGTGCGAGAGGGCGCAGGGACTTCCTTTGTCCCAAATCTGTGCGGAGCCGAAATCTGGGA
GGCGCCGCCGCACCCCCTCTAGCGGGCGCGGGGCGAAGCGGTGCGGCGCCGGCAGGAAGGAAATGGGCGG
GGAGGGCCTTCGTGCGTCGCCGCGCCGCCGTCCCCTTCTCCCTCTCCAGCCTCGGGGCTGTCCGCGGGGG
GACGGCTGCCTTCGGGGGGGACGGGGCAGGGCGGGGTTCGGCTTCTGGCGTGTGACCGGCGGCTCTAGAG
CCTCTGCTAACCATGTTCATGCCTTCTTCTTTTTCCTACAGCTCCTGGGCAACGTGCTGGTTATTGTGCT
GTCTCATCATTTTGGCAAAGAATTGCTCGAGCTCAAGCTTCGAATTCTGCAGTCGACGGTACCGCGGGCC
CGGGATCCGCCCCTCTCCCTCCCCCCCCCCTAACGTTACTGGCCGAAGCCGCTTGGAATAAGGCCGGTGT
GCGTTTGTCTATATGTTATTTTCCACCATATTGCCGTCTTTTGGCAATGTGAGGGCCCGGAAACCTGGCC
CTGTCTTCTTGACGAGCATTCCTAGGGGTCTTTCCCCTCTCGCCAAAGGAATGCAAGGTCTGTTGAATGT
CGTGAAGGAAGCAGTTCCTCTGGAAGCTTCTTGAAGACAAACAACGTCTGTAGCGACCCTTTGCAGGCAG
CGGAACCCCCCACCTGGCGACAGGTGCCTCTGCGGCCAAAAGCCACGTGTATAAGATACACCTGCAAAGG
CGGCACAACCCCAGTGCCACGTTGTGAGTTGGATAGTTGTGGAAAGAGTCAAATGGCTCTCCTCAAGCGT
ATTCAACAAGGGGCTGAAGGATGCCCAGAAGGTACCCCATTGTATGGGATCTGATCTGGGGCCTCGGTAC
ACATGCTTTACATGTGTTTAGTCGAGGTTAAAAAAACGTCTAGGCCCCCCGAACCACGGGGACGTGGTTT
TCCTTTGAAAAACACGATGATAATATGGCGGCCCCGGGCGCCCGGCGTCCGCTGCTCCTGTTGCTGCTGG
CAGGCCTTGCACACAGCGCCCCAGCACTGTTCGAGGTGAAAGACAACAACGGCACAGCGTGTATAATGGC
CAGCTTCTCTGCCTCCTTTCTGACCACCTATGAGGCTGGACATGTTTCTAAGGTCTCGAATATGACCCTG
CCAGCCTCTGCAGAAGTCCTGAAGAATAGCAGCTCTTGTGGTGAAAAGAATGCTTCTGAGCCCACCCTCG
CAATCACCTTTGGAGAAGGATATTTACTGAAACTCACCTTCACAAAAAACACAACACGTTACAGTGTCCA
GCACATGTATTTCACATATAACCTGTCAGACACACAATTCTTTCCCAATGCCAGCTCCAAAGGGCCCGAC
ACTGTGGATTCCACAACTGACATCAAGGCAGACATCAACAAAACATACCGATGTGTCAGCGACATCAGGG
TCTACATGAAGAATGTGACCATTGTGCTCTGGGACGCTACTATCCAGGCCTACCTGCCGAGTAGCAACTT
CAGCAAGGAAGAGACACGCTGCCCACAGGATCAACCTTCCCCAACTACTGGGCCACCCAGCCCCTCACCA
CCACTTGTGCCCACAAACCCCAGTGTGTCCAAGTACAATGTGACTGGTGACAATGGAACCTGCCTGCTGG
CCTCTATGGCACTGCAACTCAACATCACCTACATGAAGAAGGACAACACGACTGTGACCAGAGCATTCAA
CATCAACCCAAGTGACAAATATAGTGGGACTTGCGGTGCCCAGTTGGTGACCCTGAAGGTGGGGAACAAG
AGCAGAGTCCTGGAGCTGCAGTTTGGGATGAATGCCACTTCTAGCCTGTTTTTCCTGCAAGGAGTTCAGT
TGAACATGACTCTTCCTGATGCCATAGAGCCCACGTTCAGCACCTCCAACTATTCCCTGAAAGCTCTTCA
GGCCAGTGTCGGCAACTCATACAAGTGCAACAGTGAGGAGCACATCTTTGTCAGCAAGGCGCTCGCCCTC
AATGTCTTCAGCGTGCAAGTCCAGGCTTTCAGGGTAGAAAGTGACAGGTTTGGGTCTGTGGAAGAGTGTG
TACAGGACGGTAACAACATGCTGATCCCCATTGCTGTGGGCGGGGCCCTGGCAGGGCTGGTCCTCATCGT
CCTCATCGCCTACCTCATCGGCAGGAAGAGGAGTCACGCGGGCTATCAGACCATCTCGGAATTCGGCTCC
ACCGGCTCCACCGGCTCCACCGGCGCGGATCCACCGGTCGCCACCATGGTGAGCAAGGGCGAGGAGGATA
ACATGGCCTCTCTCCCAGCGACACATGAGTTACACATCTTTGGCTCCATCAACGGTGTGGACTTTGACAT
GGTGGGTCAGGGCACCGGCAATCCAAATGATGGTTATGAGGAGTTAAACCTGAAGTCCACCAAGGGTGAC
CTCCAGTTCTCCCCCTGGATTCTGGTCCCTCATATCGGGTATGGCTTCCATCAGTACCTGCCCTACCCTG
ACGGGATGTCGCCTTTCCAGGCCGCCATGGTAGATGGCTCCGGCTACCAAGTCCATCGCACAATGCAGTT
TGAAGATGGTGCCTCCCTTACTGTTAACTACCGCTACACCTACGAGGGAAGCCACATCAAAGGAGAGGCC
CAGGTGAAGGGGACTGGTTTCCCTGCTGACGGTCCTGTGATGACCAACTCGCTGACCGCTGCGGACTGGT
GCAGGTCGAAGAAGACTTACCCCAACGACAAAACCATCATCAGTACCTTTAAGTGGAGTTACACCACTGG
AAATGGCAAGCGCTACCGGAGCACTGCGCGGACCACCTACACCTTTGCCAAGCCAATGGCGGCTAACTAT
CTGAAGAACCAGCCGATGTACGTGTTCCGTAAGACGGAGCTCAAGCACTCCAAGACCGAGCTCAACTTCA
AGGAGTGGCAAAAGGCCTTTACCGATGTGATGGGCATGGACGAGCTGTACAAGTAAAGCGGCCGCAATTC
ACTCCTCAGGTGCAGGCTGCCTATCAGAAGGTGGTGGCTGGTGTGGCCAATGCCCTGGCTCACAAATACC
ACTGAGATCTTTTTCCCTCTGCCAAAAATTATGGGGACATCATGAAGCCCCTTGAGCATCTGACTTCTGG
CTAATAAAGGAAATTTATTTTCATTGCAATAGTGTGTTGGAATTTTTTGTGTCTCTCACTCGGAAGGACA
TATGGGAGGGCAAATCATTTAAAACATCAGAATGAGTATTTGGTTTAGAGTTTGGCAACATATGCCCATA
TGCTGGCTGCCATGAACAAAGGTTGGCTATAAAGAGGTCATCAGTATATGAAACAGCCCCCTGCTGTCCA
TTCCTTATTCCATAGAAAAGCCTTGACTTGAGGTTAGATTTTTTTTATATTTTGTTTTGTGTTATTTTTT
TCTTTAACATCCCTAAAATTTTCCTTACATGTTTTACTAGCCAGATTTTTCCTCCTCTCCTGACTACTCC
CAGTCATAGCTGTCCCTCTTCTCTTATGGAGATCCCTCGACCTGCACCGTCGACCAGCTGGTCGACGGTG
CACCGTCGACCAGCTTGGCGTAATCATGGTCATAGCTGTTTCCTGTGTGAAATTGTTATCCGCTCACAAT
TCCACACAACATACGAGCCGGAAGCATAAAGTGTAAAGCCTGGGGTGCCTAATGAGTGAGCTAACTCACA
TTAATTGCGTTGCGCTCACTGCCCGCTTTCCAGTCGGGAAACCTGTCGTGCCAGCGGATCCGCATCTCAA
TTAGTCAGCAACCATAGTCCCGCCCCTAACTCCGCCCATCCCGCCCCTAACTCCGCCCAGTTCCGCCCAT
TCTCCGCCCCATGGCTGACTAATTTTTTTTATTTATGCAGAGGCCGAGGCCGCCTCGGCCTCTGAGCTAT
TCCAGAAGTAGTGAGGAGGCTTTTTTGGAGGCCTAGGCTTTTGCAAAAAGCTAACTTGTTTATTGCAGCT
TATAATGGTTACAAATAAAGCAATAGCATCACAAATTTCACAAATAAAGCATTTTTTTCACTGCATTCTA
GTTGTGGTTTGTCCAAACTCATCAATGTATCTTATCATGTCTGGATCCGCTGCATTAATGAATCGGCCAA
CGCGCGGGGAGAGGCGGTTTGCGTATTGGGCGCTCTTCCGCTTCCTCGCTCACTGACTCGCTGCGCTCGG
TCGTTCGGCTGCGGCGAGCGGTATCAGCTCACTCAAAGGCGGTAATACGGTTATCCACAGAATCAGGGGA
TAACGCAGGAAAGAACATGTGAGCAAAAGGCCAG
Features (pLannotate 1.2.2; 21 found; start..end, strand, type, name):
     42..630     -  rep_origin     ori: high-copy-number ColE1/pMB1/pBR322/pUC origin of replication
    801..1661    -  CDS            AmpR: β-lactamase; bla; confers resistance to ampicillin, carbenicillin, and related antibiotics
   1662..1766    -  promoter       AmpR promoter: bla
   1797..2176    +  enhancer       CMV enhancer: human cytomegalovirus immediate early enhancer
   2178..2454    +  promoter       chicken β-actin promoter: No description available
   2455..3471    +  intron         chimeric intron: chimera between introns from chicken β-actin and rabbit β-globin
   3526..3578    +  misc_feature   MCS: multiple cloning site
   3580..4159    +  misc_feature   IRES2: internal ribosome entry site (IRES) of the encephalomyocarditis virus (EMCV)
   4155..5376    +  CDS            LAMP1 (fragment): rat lysosome-associated membrane glycoprotein 1
   5436..6143    +  CDS            mNeonGreen: mNeonGreen is a basic (constitutively fluorescent) green/yellow fluorescent protein published in 2013, derived from Branchiostoma lanceolatum. It is reported to be a very rapidly-maturing monomer with moderate acid sensitivity.
   6155..6232    +  CDS            HBB (fragment): HBB_PONPY - Experimental evidence at transcript level: Swiss-Prot protein existence level 2. Involved in oxygen transport from the lung to the various peripheral tissues. From Pongo pygmaeus (Bornean orangutan).
   6303..6358    +  polyA_signal   β-globin poly(A) signal: rabbit β-globin polyadenylation signal (Gil and Proudfoot, 1987)
   6773..6789    -  protein_bind   lac operator: The lac repressor binds to the lac operator to inhibit transcription in E. coli. This inhibition can be relieved by adding lactose or isopropyl-β-D-thiogalactopyranoside (IPTG). lac repressor encoded by lacI
   6797..6827    -  promoter       lac promoter: promoter for the E. coli lac operon
   6842..6863    -  protein_bind   CAP binding site: CAP binding activates transcription in the presence of cAMP. E. coli catabolite activator protein
   6876..6915    -  CDS            lacI (fragment): lac repressor; lacI; The lac repressor binds to the lac operator to inhibit transcription in E. coli. This inhibition can be relieved by adding lactose or isopropyl-β-D-thiogalactopyranoside (IPTG).
   6922..6944    +  promoter       SV40 promoter (fragment): SV40 enhancer and early promoter
   6968..7103    +  rep_origin     SV40 ori: SV40 origin of replication
   7123..7257    +  polyA_signal   SV40 poly(A) signal: SV40 polyadenylation signal
   7259..7313    -  CDS            lacI (fragment): lac repressor; lacI; The lac repressor binds to the lac operator to inhibit transcription in E. coli. This inhibition can be relieved by adding lactose or isopropyl-β-D-thiogalactopyranoside (IPTG).
   7315..7448    -  rep_origin     RSF ori (fragment): Plasmids containing the RSF 1030 origin of replication can be propagated in E. coli cells that contain additional plasmids with compatible origins.
