[The description below was written by a language model from this plasmid's Addgene catalogue record and pLannotate feature annotations shown in this document.]
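Description:
pCIG2-IRES-Lamp1-mNeon Green is a mammalian expression plasmid built on the pCIG2 backbone and designed to express rat LAMP1 (lysosome-associated membrane glycoprotein 1) with mNeonGreen fused to its C terminus. It is propagated in E. coli as a high-copy plasmid through a ColE1/pUC-type origin and is selected with ampicillin via the β-lactamase gene and its native promoter. A small SV40 origin, which can support episomal replication in cells supplying large T antigen, sits in the backbone alongside an SV40 poly(A) signal and remnants of lac regulatory elements.

Expression is driven by the CAG promoter, annotated as its three components: CMV immediate-early enhancer, chicken β-actin promoter and a chimeric β-actin/β-globin intron. Downstream lie a multiple cloning site, an EMCV IRES, the LAMP1 coding sequence, mNeonGreen, and a rabbit β-globin polyadenylation signal. In this layout the Lamp1-mNeonGreen fusion occupies the IRES-dependent position that normally holds the fluorescent reporter in pCIG2, while the upstream MCS appears empty. A second gene could in principle be inserted there for bicistronic co-expression, although the record does not state this intent. Because LAMP1 is a resident membrane protein of lysosomes and late endosomes, the bright monomeric green fusion serves as a live-cell marker for these organelles. The associated publication concerns RAB7A regulation of Parkin-dependent mitophagy.

The catalogue lists a total size of 9,379 bp with a 7,450 bp backbone, whereas the sequenced record underlying the feature table is 7,454 nt. The discrepancy is not explained.
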