Addgene plasmid #219441: pCIG2-IRES-Lamp1-mNeon Green
Purpose: Expresses Lamp1 fused to mNeon Green
Depositing lab: Erika Holzbaur. Depositing organization: University of Pennsylvania. Publication: A RAB7A phosphoswitch coordinates Rubicon Homology protein regulation of Parkin-dependent mitophagy. Tudorica DA, Basak B, Puerta Cordova AS, Khuu G, Rose K, Lazarou M, Holzbaur ELF, Hurley JH. J Cell Biol. 2024 Jul 1;223(7):e202309015. doi: 10.1083/jcb.202309015. Epub 2024 May 10. PubMed 38728007.
Backbone
  Vector backbone: pCIG2
  Backbone size w/o insert (bp): 7450
  Total vector size (bp): 9379
  Vector type: Mammalian Expression
Growth in bacteria
  Bacterial resistance: Ampicillin, 100 μg/mL
  Growth temperature: 37°C
  Growth strain: DH5alpha
  Copy number: High Copy
Gene/Insert
  Gene/Insert name: LAMP1
  Species: R. norvegicus (rat)
  Insert size (bp): 1932
  GenBank ID: NM_012857.1
  Entrez Gene: Lamp1 (a.k.a. LGP120)
  Promoter: CAG
  Tag / fusion protein: mNeonGreen (C terminal on insert)
  Cloning method: Gibson Cloning
  Sequencing primers: 5′ gctcaagcttcgaattctgc
Resource information
  A portion of this plasmid was derived from a plasmid made by: Dr. Jayne Aiken, as described in Aiken et al., Human Molecular Genetics (2019)
Terms and licenses: Academic/Nonprofit Terms; Industry Terms: Not Available to Industry
How to cite: pCIG2-IRES-Lamp1-mNeon Green was a gift from Erika Holzbaur (Addgene plasmid # 219441 ; http://n2t.net/addgene:219441 ; RRID:Addgene_219441)
